>Addgene plasmid #59850 | pJK_proK6_eGFP | depositor full sequence | sequence record 95484 | pJK_proK6_eGFP sequence 4296 bps
TGGCGAATGGG
[124 nt withheld, positions 12-135]
C
[91 nt withheld, positions 137-227]
A
[49 nt withheld, positions 229-277]
CCTTTGACGTTGGAGTCCACGTTCTTT
[37 nt withheld, positions 305-341]
ACCCTATCTCGGTCTATTCTTTTGATTTATAAGGGATTTTGCCGATTTCGGCCTATTGGTTAAAAAATGA
GCTGATTTAACAAAAATTTAACGCGAATTTTAACAAAATATTAACGTTTACAATTTCAGGTGGCACTTTT
CGGGGAAATGTGCGCGGAACCCCTATTTGTTTATTTTTCTAAATACATTCAAATATGTATCCGCTCATGA
ATTAATTCTTACCAATGCTTAATCAGTGAGGCACCTATCTCAGCGATCTGTCTATTTCGTTCATCCATAG
TTGCCTGACTCCCCGTCGTGTAGATAACTACGATACGGGAGGGCTTACCATCTGGCCCCAGTGCTGCAAT
GATACCGCGAGACCCACGCTCACCGGCTCCAGATTTATCAGCAATAAACCAGCCAGCCGGAAGGGCCGAG
CGCAGAAGTGGTCCTGCAACTTTATCCGCCTCCATCCAGTCTATTAATTGTTGCCGGGAAGCTAGAGTAA
GTAGTTCGCCAGTTAATAGTTTGCGCAACGTTGTTGCCATTGCTGCAGGCATCGTGGTGTCACGCTCGTC
GTTTGGTATGGCTTCATTCAGCTCCGGTTCCCAACGATCAAGGCGAGTTACATGATCCCCCATGTTGTGC
AAAAAAGCGGTTAGCTCCTTCGGTCCTCCGATCGTTGTCAGAAGTAAGTTGGCCGCAGTGTTATCACTCA
TGGTTATGGCAGCACTGCATAATTCTCTTACTGTCATGCCATCCGTAAGATGCTTTTCTGTGACTGGTGA
GTACTCAACCAAGTCATTCTGAGAATAGTGTATGCGGCGACCGAGTTGCTCTTGCCCGGCGTCAATACGG
GATAATACCGCGCCACATAGCAGAACTTTAAAAGTGCTCATCATTGGAAAACGTTCTTCGGGGCGAAAAC
TCTCAAGGATCTTACCGCTGTTGAGATCCAGTTCGATGTAACCCACTCGTGCACCCAACTGATCTTCAGC
ATCTTTTACTTTCACCAGCGTTTCTGGGTGAGCAAAAACAGGAAGGCAAAATGCCGCAAAAAAGGGAATA
AGGGCGACACGGAAATGTTGAATACTCATAACACCCCTTGTATTACTGTTTATGTAAGCAGACAGTTTTA
TTGTTCATGACCAAAATCCCTTAACGTGAGTTTTCGTTCCACTGAGCGTCAGACCCCGTAGAAAAGATCA
AAGGATCTTCTTGAGATCCTTTTTTTCTGCGCGTAATCTGCTGCTTGCAAACAAAAAAACCACCGCTACC
AGCGGTGGTTTGTTTGCCGGATCAAGAGCTACCAACTCTTTTTCCGAAGGTAACTGGCTTCAGCAGAGCG
CAGATACCAAATACTGTCCTTCTAGTGTAGCCGTAGTTAGGCCACCACTTCAAGAACTCTGTAGCACCGC
CTACATACCTCGCTCTGCTAATCCTGTTACCAGTGGCTGCTGCCAGTGGCGATAAGTCGTGTCTTACCGG
GTTGGACTCAAGACGATAGTTACCGGATAAGGCGCAGCGGTCGGGCTGAACGGGGGGTTCGTGCACACAG
CCCAGCTTGGAGCGAACGACCTACACCGAACTGAGATACCTACAGCGTGAGCTATGAGAAAGCGCCACGC
TTCCCGAAGGGAGAAAGGCGGACAGGTATCCGGTAAGCGGCAGGGTCGGAACAGGAGAGCGCACGAGGGA
GCTTCCAGGGGGAAACGCCTGGTATCTTTATAGTCCTGTCGGGTTTCGCCACCTCTGACTTGAGCGTCGA
TTTTTGTGATGCTCGTCAGGGGGGCGGAGCCTATGGAAAAACGCCAGCAACGCGGCCTTTTTACGGTTCC
TGGCCTTTTGCTGGCCTTTTGCTCACATGTTCTTTCCTGCGTTATCCCCTGATTCTGTGGATAACCGTAT
TACCGCCTTTGAGTGAGCTGATACCGCTCGCCGCAGCCGAACGACCGAGCGCAGCGAGTCAGTGAGCGAG
GAAGCGGAAGAGCGCCTGATGCGGTATTTTCTCCTTACGCATCTGTGCGGTATTTCACACCGCATATATG
GTGCACTCTCAGTACAATCTGCTCTGATGCCGCATAGTTAAGCCAGTATACACTCCGCTATCGCTACGTG
ACTGGGTCATGGCTGCGCCCCGACACCCGCCAACACCCGCTGACGCGCCCTGACGGGCTTGTCTGCTCCC
GGCATCCGCTTACAGACAAGCTGTGACCGTCTCCGGGAGCTGCATGTGTCAGAGGTTTTCACCGTCATCA
CCGAAACGCGCGAGGCAGCTGCGGTAAAGCTCATCAGCGTGGTCGTGAAGCGATTCACAGATGTCTGCCT
GTTCATCCGCGTCCAGCTCGTTGAGTTTCTCCAGAAGCGTTAATGTCTGGCTTCTGATAAAGCGGGCCAT
GTTAAGGGCGGTTTTTTCCTGTTTGGTCACTGATGCCTCCGTGTAAGGGGGATTTCTGTTCATGGGGGTA
ATGATACCGATGAAACGAGAGAGGATGCTCACGATACGGGTTACTGATGATGAACATGCCCGGTTACTGG
AACGTTGTGAGGGTAAACAACTGGCGGTATGGATGCGGCGGGACCAGAGAAAAATCACTCAGGGTCAATG
CCAGCGCTTCGTTAATACAGATGTAGGTGTTCCACAGGGTAGCCAGCAGCATCCTGCGATGCAGATCCGG
AACATAATGGTGCAGGGCGCTGACTTCCGCGTTTCCAGACTTTACGAAACACGGAAACCGAAGACCATTC
ATGTTGTTGCTCAGGTCGCAGACGTTTTGCAGCAGCAGTCGCTTCACGTTCGCTCGCGTATCGGTGATTC
ATTCTGCTAACCAGTAAGGCAACCCCGCCAGCCTAGCCGGGTCCTCAACGACAGGAGCACGATCATGCGC
ACCCGTGGGGCCGCCATGCCGGCCACAGCTAACACCACGTCGTCCCTATCTGCTGCCCTAGGTCTATGAG
TGGTTGCTGGATAACTTGTCGGGCATGCATAAGGCTCGTAATATATATTCAGGGAGACCACAACGGTTTC
CCTCTACAAATAATTTTGTTTAACTTTCTAGAAATAATTTTGTTTAACTTTAAGAAGGAGATATACATAT
GCGTAAAGGAGAAGAACTTTTCACTGGAGTTGTCCCAATTCTTGTTGAATTAGATGGTGATGTTAATGGG
CACAAATTTTCTGTCAGTGGAGAGGGTGAAGGTGATGCAACATACGGAAAACTTACCCTTAAATTTATTT
GCACTACTGGAAAACTACCTGTTCCATGGCCAACACTTGTCACTACTTTCGGTTATGGTGTTCAATGCTT
TGCGAGATACCCAGATCATATGAAACAGCATGACTTTTTCAAGAGTGCCATGCCCGAAGGTTATGTACAG
GAAAGAACTATATTTTTCAAAGATGACGGGAACTACAAGACACGTGCTGAAGTCAAGTTTGAAGGTGATA
CCCTTGTTAATAGAATCGAGTTAAAAGGTATTGATTTTAAAGAAGATGGAAACATTCTTGGACACAAATT
GGAATACAACTATAACTCACACAATGTATACATCATGGCAGACAAACAAAAGAATGGAATCAAAGTTAAC
TTCAAAATTAGACACAACATTGAAGATGGAAGCGTTCAACTAGCAGACCATTATCAACAAAATACTCCAA
TTGGCGATGGCCCTGTCCTTTTACCAGACAACCATTACCTGTCCACACAATCTGCCCTTTCGAAAGATCC
CAACGAAAAGAGAGACCACATGGTCCTTCTTGAGTTTGTAACAGCTGCTGGGATTACACATGGCATGGAT
GAACTATACAAACTCGAGCACCACCACCACCACCACTGAGATCCGGCTGCTAACAAAGCCCGAAAGGAAG
CTGAGTTGGCTGCTGCCACCGCTGAGCAATAACTAGCATAACCCCTTGGGGCCTCTAAACGGGTCTTGAG
GGGTTTTTTGCTGAAAGGAGGAACTATATCCGGAT
Features (pLannotate 1.2.2; 12 found; start..end, strand, type, name):
     12..467     +  rep_origin     f1 ori (sequence partly withheld): f1 bacteriophage origin of replication; arrow indicates direction of (+) strand synthesis
    494..551     +  promoter       AmpR promoter (fragment): bla
    560..1420    -  CDS            AmpR: β-lactamase; bla; confers resistance to ampicillin, carbenicillin, and related antibiotics
   1542..2130    +  rep_origin     ori: high-copy-number ColE1/pMB1/pBR322/pUC origin of replication
   2316..2458    -  misc_feature   bom: basis of mobility region from pBR322
   2560..2751    -  CDS            rop: Rop protein, which maintains plasmids at low copy number; rop
   2768..3148    +  CDS            YPB1_ECOLX: Protein predicted: Swiss-Prot protein existence level 4. From Escherichia coli.
   3390..3412    +  RBS            RBS: efficient ribosome binding site from bacteriophage T7 gene 10 (Olins and Rangwala, 1989)
   3420..4133    +  CDS            hfriFP: hfriFP is a fluorescent protein published in 2013, derived from Herbaspirillum frisingense.
   4140..4157    +  CDS            9xHis (fragment): 9xHis affinity tag
   4167..4216    +  CDS            SET1 (fragment): solubility-enhancement tag derived from T7 phage gene 10B
   4224..4271    +  terminator     T7 terminator: transcription terminator for bacteriophage T7 RNA polymerase
