[The description below was written by a language model from this plasmid's Addgene catalogue record and pLannotate feature annotations shown in this document.]
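Description:
pJK_proK6_eGFP is a 4,296 bp bacterial expression plasmid built on a heavily modified pET-29b(+) backbone and designed for constitutive, inducer-independent production of eGFP in E. coli. According to the record, the lacI gene, lac operator and T7 promoter of the parent vector were removed by cloning a constitutive promoter cassette between the BglI and XbaI sites, and the original kanamycin resistance gene was replaced with the β-lactamase gene from pET-22b, so the plasmid is selected with ampicillin. It replicates from a ColE1/pMB1-type origin and retains the pBR322-derived bom and rop elements along with an f1 phage origin. The catalogue lists it as high copy, although rop normally moderates copy number.

The payload is a 714 bp GFP coding sequence from Aequorea victoria (also listed as GFPmut3/BBa_E0040) carrying the S2R, S65G and S72A substitutions. It is driven by the proK6 promoter and translated from the strong phage T7 gene 10 ribosome binding site. The reading frame continues into a backbone-encoded C-terminal 6xHis tag, and the T7 terminator lies downstream. The automated annotation does not mark the proK6 promoter itself. It labels the fluorescent protein ORF as "hfriFP", but its position and length match the catalogued eGFP insert, so this appears to be a database mislabel. The "9xHis fragment" call likewise corresponds to the six-histidine tag.

The associated publication title points to a study relating promoter strength, gene expression and growth rate. Here eGFP fluorescence would serve as the readout of proK6 activity.
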