Addgene plasmid #59850: pJK_proK6_eGFP
Purpose: Constitutively expresses eGFP with proK6 promoter
Depositing lab: Timothy Whitehead. Depositing organization: Michigan State University. Publication: The Interrelationship between Promoter Strength, Gene Expression, and Growth Rate. Bienick MS, Young KW, Klesmith JR, Detwiler EE, Tomek KJ, Whitehead TA. PLoS One. 2014 Oct 6;9(10):e109105. doi: 10.1371/journal.pone.0109105. eCollection 2014. PubMed 25286161.
Backbone
  Vector backbone: pET-29b(+)
  Backbone manufacturer: Novagen
  Backbone size w/o insert (bp): 3582
  Total vector size (bp): 4296
  Modifications to backbone: Deletion of lacI, lacO, and T7 promoter by cloning proB in-between BglI and XbaI. Removal of the kanamycin resistance gene and insertion of the beta-lactamase (AmpR) gene from pET-22b.
  Vector type: Bacterial Expression
Growth in bacteria
  Bacterial resistance: Ampicillin, 100 μg/mL
  Growth temperature: 37°C
  Growth strain: XL1 Blue
  Copy number: High Copy
Gene/Insert
  Gene/Insert name: Enhanced Green Fluorescent Protein (alt names: eGFP; BBa_E0040; GFPmut3)
  Species: Aequorea victoria
  Insert size (bp): 714
  Mutation: S2R,S65G,S72A
  Promoter: proK6
  Tag / fusion protein: 6x-His (C terminal on backbone)
  Cloning method: Restriction Enzyme; 5′ cloning site BglI (not destroyed); 3′ cloning site XbaI (not destroyed)
  Sequencing primers: 5′ GGTGATTCATTCTGCTAA; 3′ T7 Term
Terms and licenses: Academic/Nonprofit Terms; Industry Terms: Not Available to Industry
How to cite: pJK_proK6_eGFP was a gift from Timothy Whitehead (Addgene plasmid # 59850 ; http://n2t.net/addgene:59850 ; RRID:Addgene_59850)
