>Addgene plasmid #59850 | pJK_proK6_eGFP | addgene partial sequence | sequence record 97612 | pJFRC-F 5'-ATAATGGTGCAGGGCGCTGAC-3'
GACCATTCATGTTGTTGCTCAGGTCGCAGACGTTTTGCAGCAGCAGTCGCTTCACGTTCGCTCGCGTATC
GGTGATTCATTCTGCTAACCAGTAAGGCAACCCCGCCAGCCTAGCCGGGTCCTCAACGACAGGAGCACGA
TCATGCGCACCCGTGGGGCCGCCATGCCGGCCACAGCTAACACCACGTCGTCCCTATCTGCTGCCCTAGG
TCTATGAGTGGTTGCTGGATAACTTGTCGGGCATGCATAAGGCTCGTAATATATATTCAGGGAGACCACA
ACGGTTTCCCTCTACAAATAATTTTGTTTAACTTTCTAGAAATAATTTTGTTTAACTTTAAGAAGGAGAT
ATACATATGCGTAAAGGAGAAGAACTTTTCACTGGAGTTGTCCCAATTCTTGTTGAATTAGATGGTGATG
TTAATGGGCACAAATTTTCTGTCAGTGGAGAGGGTGAAGGTGATGCAACATACGGAAAACTTACCCTTAA
ATTTATTTGCACTACTGGAAAACTACCTGTTCCATGGCCAACACTTGTCACTACTTTCGGTTATGGTGTT
CAATGCTTTGCGAGATACCCAGATCATATGAAACAGCATGACTTTTTCAAGAGTGCCATGCCCGAAGGTT
ATGTACAGGAAAGAACTATATTTTTCAAAGATGACGGGAACTACAAGACACGTGCTGAAGTCAAGTTTGA
AGGTGATACCCTTGTTAATAGAATCGAG
