>Addgene plasmid #59850 | pJK_proK6_eGFP | addgene partial sequence | sequence record 97613 | T7term 5'-GCTAGTTATTGCTCAGCGG-3'
CGGGCTTTGTTAGCAGCCGGATCTCAGTGGTGGTGGTGGTGGTGCTCGAGTTTGTATAGTTCATCCATGC
CATGTGTAATCCCAGCAGCTGTTACAAACTCAAGAAGGACCATGTGGTCTCTCTTTTCGTTGGGATCTTT
CGAAAGGGCAGATTGTGTGGACAGGTAATGGTTGTCTGGTAAAAGGACAGGGCCATCGCCAATTGGAGTA
TTTTGTTGATAATGGTCTGCTAGTTGAACGCTTCCATCTTCAATGTTGTGTCTAATTTTGAAGTTAACTT
TGATTCCATTCTTTTGTTTGTCTGCCATGATGTATACATTGTGTGAGTTATAGTTGTATTCCAATTTGTG
TCCAAGAATGTTTCCATCTTCTTTAAAATCAATACCTTTTAACTCGATTCTATTAACAAGGGTATCACCT
TCAAACTTGACTTCAGCACGTGTCTTGTAGTTCCCGTCATCTTTGAAAAATATAGTTCTTTCCTGTACAT
AACCTTCGGGCATGGCACTCTTGAAAAAGTCATGCTGTTTCATATGATCTGGGTATCTCGCAAAGCATTG
AACACCATAACCGAAAGTAGTGACAAGTGTTGGCCATGGAACAGGTAGTTTTCCAGTAGTGCAAATAAAT
TTAAGGGTAAGTTTTCCGTATGTTGCATCACCTTCACCCTCTCCACTGACAGAAAATTTGTGCCCATTAA
CATCACCATCTAATTCAACAAGAATTGGGACAACTCCAGTG
